Addgene plasmid #1314: pGALSc104b Y819W
Depositing lab: Susan Lindquist. Depositing organization: Whitehead Institute for Biomedical Research. Publication: Defining a pathway of communication from the C-terminal peptide binding domain to the N-terminal ATPase domain in a AAA protein. Cashikar AG, Schirmer EC, Hattendorf DA, Glover JR, Ramakrishnan MS, Ware DM, Lindquist SL. Mol Cell 2002 Apr;9(4):751-60. 10.1016/S1097-2765(02)00499-9 PubMed 11983167.
Backbone
  Vector backbone: pGAL
  Backbone size w/o insert (bp): 5586
  Vector type: Yeast Expression
Growth in bacteria
  Bacterial resistance: Ampicillin, 100 μg/mL
  Growth temperature: 37°C
  Growth strain: DH5alpha
  Copy number: High Copy
Gene/Insert
  Gene/Insert name: Hsp104 Y819W (alt name: Hsp104)
  Species: S. cerevisiae (budding yeast)
  Insert size (bp): 2850
  Mutation: Changed Tyr 819 to Trp
  Entrez Gene: HSP104 (a.k.a. YLL026W)
  Cloning method: Restriction Enzyme; 5′ cloning site BamHI (not destroyed); 3′ cloning site SacI (not destroyed)
  Sequencing primers: 5′ TTGTTAATATACCTCTATACT
Terms and licenses: Academic/Nonprofit Terms; Industry Terms: Not Available to Industry
How to cite: pGALSc104b Y819W was a gift from Susan Lindquist (Addgene plasmid # 1314 ; http://n2t.net/addgene:1314 ; RRID:Addgene_1314)
