[The description below was written by a language model from this plasmid's Addgene catalogue record and pLannotate feature annotations shown in this document.]
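Description:
pGALSc104b Y819W is a yeast expression shuttle plasmid of about 8.4 kb, built on the pGAL backbone, that places a point-mutant form of the Saccharomyces cerevisiae chaperone Hsp104 under galactose control. For propagation in E. coli it carries a high-copy ColE1/pUC-type origin and the β-lactamase gene for ampicillin selection. An f1 origin, lac promoter/operator and lacZα fragments, flanking T3 and T7 promoters and remnants of a pBluescript polylinker point to a pBluescript/pRS-type ancestry. In yeast, a CEN6/ARS element supports stable maintenance as a low-copy centromeric plasmid, and the HIS3 gene with its own promoter allows selection by histidine prototrophy in his3 strains.

The payload is the HSP104 (YLL026W) open reading frame, cloned between BamHI and SacI sites that are both retained, directly downstream of the divergent GAL1,10 promoter. This promoter is regulated by Gal4, so expression can be switched on with galactose. The coding sequence carries a Tyr819-to-Trp substitution near the C-terminus of the protein. No epitope tag or reporter is annotated, and the feature table does not identify a yeast transcription terminator after the insert.

Hsp104 is a hexameric AAA+ disaggregase that, together with Hsp70 and Hsp40, extracts proteins from stress-induced aggregates by ATP-dependent threading through its central channel. The associated publication concerns communication between the C-terminal peptide-binding region and the N-terminal ATPase domain of this protein. An introduced tryptophan could plausibly act as a fluorescence probe of conformational change, but the record does not state this. The plasmid suits inducible expression of this Hsp104 variant in yeast for functional or biochemical study.
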