Features (pLannotate 1.2.2; 21 found; start..end, strand, type, name):
     27..691     +  promoter       GAL1,10 promoter: GAL1 and GAL10 genes of S. cerevisiae; divergent inducible promoter, regulated by Gal4
    703..3426    +  CDS            HSP104: HS104_YEAST - Experimental evidence at protein level: Swiss-Prot protein existence level 1. Required, in concert with Hsp40 (YDJ1) and Hsp70 (SSA1) and small Hsps (HSP26), for the dissociation, resolubilization and refolding of aggregates of damaged proteins after heat or other environmental stresses. Extracts proteins from aggregates by unfolding and threading them in an ATP-dependent process through the axial channel of the protein hexamer, after which they can be refolded by components of the Hsp70/Hsp40 chaperone system. Substrate binding is ATP-dependent, and release of bound polypeptide
   3554..3572    -  promoter       T7 promoter: promoter for bacteriophage T7 RNA polymerase
   3575..3732    +  CDS            lacZα (fragment): LacZα fragment of β-galactosidase; lacZ fragment
   3740..4195    +  rep_origin     f1 ori (sequence partly withheld): f1 bacteriophage origin of replication; arrow indicates direction of (+) strand synthesis
   4196..4247    -  misc_feature   bom (fragment): basis of mobility region from pBR322
   4455..5114    -  CDS            HIS3: imidazoleglycerol-phosphate dehydratase, required for histidine biosynthesis; S. cerevisiae HIS3; yeast auxotrophic marker
   5115..5301    -  promoter       HIS3 promoter: S. cerevisiae HIS3
   5351..5431    +  CDS            MRM1 (fragment): MRM1_YEAST - Also known as PET56 From Saccharomyces cerevisiae (strain ATCC 204508 / S288c) (Baker's yeast).
   5432..5481    -  misc_feature   bom (fragment): basis of mobility region from pBR322
   5583..5618    -  CDS            rop (fragment): Rop protein, which maintains plasmids at low copy number; rop
   5687..6190    -  misc_feature   CEN/ARS: S. cerevisiae CEN6 centromere fused to an autonomously replicating sequence
   6227..6331    +  promoter       AmpR promoter: bla
   6332..7192    +  CDS            AmpR: β-lactamase; bla; confers resistance to ampicillin, carbenicillin, and related antibiotics
   7363..7951    +  rep_origin     ori: high-copy-number ColE1/pMB1/pBR322/pUC origin of replication
   8134..8226    +  CDS            lacI (fragment): lac repressor; lacI; The lac repressor binds to the lac operator to inhibit transcription in E. coli. This inhibition can be relieved by adding lactose or isopropyl-β-D-thiogalactopyranoside (IPTG).
   8239..8260    +  protein_bind   CAP binding site: CAP binding activates transcription in the presence of cAMP. E. coli catabolite activator protein
   8275..8305    +  promoter       lac promoter: promoter for the E. coli lac operon
   8313..8329    +  protein_bind   lac operator: The lac repressor binds to the lac operator to inhibit transcription in E. coli. This inhibition can be relieved by adding lactose or isopropyl-β-D-thiogalactopyranoside (IPTG). lac repressor encoded by lacI
   8374..8392    +  promoter       T3 promoter: promoter for bacteriophage T3 RNA polymerase
   8405..22      -  misc_feature   MCS (fragment) (across the origin): pBluescript multiple cloning site
>Addgene plasmid #1314 | pGALSc104b Y819W | depositor full sequence | sequence record 32 | Author sequence
CGATAAGCTTGATATCGAATTCGAATTTTCAAAAATTCTTACTTTTTTTTTGGATGGACGCAAAGAAGTT
TAATAATCATATTACATGGCATTACCACCATATACATATCCATATACATATCCATATCTAATCTTACTTA
TATGTTGTGGAAATGTAAAGAGCCCCATTATCTTAGCCTAAAAAAACCTTCTCTTTGGAACTTTCAGTAA
TACGCTTAACTGCTCATTGCTATATTGAAGTACGGATTAGAAGCCGCCGAGCGGGTGACAGCCCTCCGAA
GGAAGACTCTCCTCCGTGCGTCCTCGTCTTCACCGGTCGCGTTCCTGAAACGCAGATGTGCCTCGCGCCG
CACTGCTCCGAACAATAAAGATTCTACAATACTAGCTTTTATGGTTATGAAGAGGAAAAATTGGCAGTAA
CCTGGCCCCACAAACCTTCAAATGAACGAATCAAATTAACAACCATAGGATGATAATGCGATTAGTTTTT
TAGCCTTATTTCTGGGGTAATTAATCAGCGAAGCGATGATTTTTGATCTATTAACAGATATATAAATGCA
AAAACTGCATAACCACTTTAACTAATACTTTCAACATTTTCGGTTTGTATTACTTCTTATTCAAATGTAA
TAAAAGTATCAACAAAAAATTGTTAATATACCTCTATACTTTAACGTCAAGGAGAAAAAACCCGGATCCG
GGATGAACGACCAAACGCAATTTACAGAAAGGGCTCTAACGATTTTGACGTTGGCTCAAAAATTGGCTTC
GGATCATCAACATCCACAATTACAACCTATACATATTCTAGCTGCCTTCATTGAAACGCCAGAAGATGGA
TCAGTCCCTTACCTACAGAATCTAATTGAGAAGGGCCGTTACGACTATGATCTTTTCAAGAAAGTGGTTA
ATAGAAATCTAGTAAGAATTCCTCAACAGCAACCTGCACCTGCGGAGATAACTCCAAGTTATGCTTTGGG
GAAAGTCCTTCAAGACGCTGCTAAGATTCAAAAACAACAGAAGGACTCATTTATAGCGCAAGACCATATA
TTGTTTGCTCTATTCAATGATTCGTCTATTCAGCAAATATTTAAGGAAGCTCAAGTAGATATTGAGGCCA
TCAAGCAACAAGCTCTTGAACTTCGTGGTAACACTAGAATTGACTCTCGTGGCGCTGATACGAACACACC
TTTGGAATATTTATCAAAGTACGCCATTGATATGACTGAGCAGGCTCGTCAAGGTAAACTTGACCCTGTC
ATCGGCCGTGAAGAAGAAATAAGAAGCACTATTAGAGTTTTAGCAAGAAGAATTAAGTCCAACCCATGTT
TAATTGGTGAGCCAGGTATCGGTAAGACCGCTATTATTGAAGGTGTTGCTCAAAGAATCATTGACGATGA
CGTTCCCACTATCTTACAAGGCGCTAAATTGTTCAGTCTAGATTTGGCCGCATTAACCGCAGGTGCTAAA
TACAAAGGTGATTTCGAAGAAAGATTCAAAGGTGTTTTGAAGGAAATCGAAGAATCAAAGACTCTAATTG
TGTTATTCATTGATGAAATTCACATGTTAATGGGTAATGGTAAGGACGACGCTGCTAACATCTTGAAGCC
AGCTTTGTCCAGAGGCCAATTGAAGGTCATCGGTGCCACCACCAATAACGAATATAGATCTATTGTGGAA
AAGGATGGTGCCTTTGAAAGAAGATTCCAGAAAATTGAAGTCGCTGAACCAAGTGTGAGACAAACAGTGG
CCATATTGAGAGGTCTGCAACCAAAGTATGAAATACATCATGGTGTAAGGATTCTGGATAGCGCCTTAGT
CACCGCGGCTCAATTAGCCAAGCGTTACTTGCCATATAGAAGATTGCCAGATTCTGCTTTGGATTTAGTT
GATATTTCTTGTGCTGGTGTCGCCGTCGCAAGAGATTCTAAGCCAGAAGAATTGGATTCCAAGGAACGTC
AATTGCAATTGATTCAAGTAGAGATAAAAGCTCTAGAGAGAGATGAAGATGCCGACTCCACCACTAAAGA
TAGATTAAAGTTAGCTAGGCAGAAGGAAGCTTCATTGCAAGAAGAATTGGAACCTCTAAGACAACGTTAC
AATGAAGAAAAGCATGGCCATGAAGAATTGACACAAGCTAAAAAGAAATTGGATGAACTGGAAAACAAGG
CCCTTGATGCTGAACGTAGATATGATACTGCTACCGCCGCTGATTTAAGGTACTTCGCCATCCCAGATAT
CAAAAAGCAAATCGAAAAGCTTGAAGATCAGGTTGCTGAGGAAGAGAGACGTGCTGGTGCCAACTCCATG
ATCCAAAATGTGGTCGACTCAGACACCATTTCTGAAACAGCTGCAAGATTGACTGGTATCCCTGTTAAGA
AGTTGTCAGAATCTGAAAATGAAAAATTGATTCATATGGAACGTGACTTATCATCTGAAGTCGTGGGCCA
AATGGATGCCATTAAAGCTGTTTCCAATGCCGTTAGATTGTCTAGATCAGGTTTAGCTAATCCAAGGCAA
CCAGCATCCTTCTTATTTTTAGGTTTGTCCGGTTCCGGTAAAACTGAATTGGCTAAAAAAGTTGCTGGAT
TTTTGTTTAATGATGAGGACATGATGATCAGGGTCGATTGTTCTGAATTAAGCGAGAAGTATGCGGTCTC
TAAGTTGTTGGGTACCACGGCAGGTTATGTCGGGTACGATGAAGGTGGCTTTTTAACTAACCAACTGCAA
TACAAACCATACTCCGTTTTGTTATTCGATGAAGTAGAAAAGGCACATCCTGATGTTTTGACTGTCATGC
TACAAATGTTGGATGACGGTAGAATTACTAGTGGTCAAGGTAAGACGATCGACTGTTCCAATTGTATTGT
CATCATGACTTCCAATCTAGGTGCTGAATTTATCAATTCTCAACAAGGATCAAAGATCCAAGAATCTACC
AAGAATTTGGTCATGGGTGCTGTTAGGCAACATTTCAGACCAGAATTTTTGAACAGAATTTCTAGTATAG
TCATTTTCAACAAGCTATCTAGAAAAGCTATTCATAAGATCGTGGATATTCGTTTGAAGGAAATTGAAGA
GAGATTCGAGCAAAATGATAAACATTACAAGTTGAATTTAACTCAAGAGGCCAAGGACTTCTTGGCCAAA
TATGGTTGGTCCGATGATATGGGTGCACGTCCACTGAACAGGTTAATTCAAAACGAAATTTTGAACAAAC
TGGCACTAAGGATCTTAAAGAATGAAATCAAGGATAAGGAAACTGTCAATGTCGTCTTGAAGAAGGGTAA
ATCTCGTGATGAAAATGTTCCTGAGGAAGCTGAAGAATGTCTGGAAGTTCTACCAAATCACGAAGCTACT
ATAGGGGCTGACACGTTAGGTGATGACGATAATGAGGACAGTATGGAAATTGATGATGACCTAGATTAAT
TTAATATAGTGTGATTTTTAAAAACTTTCGAACAAGAATCAGTAATATAATATATATAATTAATAAAACT
AATGGAATTTGTTTAATTGAACTTGACACCCGAGCAAAAGAGCTCCAATTCGCCCTATAGTGAGTCGTAT
TACAATTCACTGGCCGTCGTTTTACAACGTCGTGACTGGGAAAACCCTGGCGTTACCCAACTTAATCGCC
TTGCAGCACATCCCCCTTTCGCCAGCTGGCGTAATAGCGAAGAGGCCCGCACCGATCGCCCTTCCCAACA
GTTGCGCAGCCTGAATGGCGAATGGCGCG
[124 nt withheld, positions 3740-3863]
C
[91 nt withheld, positions 3865-3955]
A
[49 nt withheld, positions 3957-4005]
CCTTTGACGTTGGAGTCCACGTTCTTT
[37 nt withheld, positions 4033-4069]
ACCCTATCTCGGTCTATTCTTTTGATTTATAAGGGATTTTGCCGATTTCGGCCTATTGGTTAAAAAATGA
GCTGATTTAACAAAAATTTAACGCGAATTTTAACAAAATATTAACGTTTACAATTTCCTGATGCGGTATT
TTCTCCTTACGCATCTGTGCGGTATTTCACACCGCATAGATCCGTCGAGTTCAAGAGAAAAAAAAAGAAA
AAGCAAAAAGAAAAAAGGAAAGCGCGCCTCGTTCAGAATGACACGTATAGAATGATGCATTACCTTGTCA
TCTTCAGTATCATACTGTTCGTATACATACTTACTGACATTCATAGGTATACATATATACACATGTATAT
ATATCGTATGCTGCAGCTTTAAATAATCGGTGTCACTACATAAGAACACCTTTGGTGGAGGGAACATCGT
TGGTACCATTGGGCGAGGTGGCTTCTCTTATGGCAACCGCAAGAGCCTTGAACGCACTCTCACTACGGTG
ATGATCATTCTTGCCTCGCAGACAATCAACGTGGAGGGTAATTCTGCTAGCCTCTGCAAAGCTTTCAAGA
AAATGCGGGATCATCTCGCAAGAGAGATCTCCTACTTTCTCCCTTTGCAAACCAAGTTCGACAACTGCGT
ACGGCCTGTTCGAAAGATCTACCACCGCTCTGGAAAGTGCCTCATCCAAAGGCGCAAATCCTGATCCAAA
CCTTTTTACTCCACGCGCCAGTAGGGCCTCTTTAAAAGCTTGACCGAGAGCAATCCCGCAGTCTTCAGTG
GTGTGATGGTCGTCTATGTGTAAGTCACCAATGCACTCAACGATTAGCGACCAGCCGGAATGCTTGGCCA
GAGCATGTATCATATGGTCCAGAAACCCTATACCTGTGTGGACGTTAATCACTTGCGATTGTGTGGCCTG
TTCTGCTACTGCTTCTGCCTCTTTTTCTGGGAAGATCGAGTGCTCTATCGCTAGGGGACCACCCTTTAAA
GAGATCGCAATCTGAATCTTGGTTTCATTTGTAATACGCTTTACTAGGGCTTTCTGCTCTGTCATCTTTG
CCTTCGTTTATCTTGCCTGCTCATTTTTTAGTATATTCTTCGAAGAAATCACATTACTTTATATAATGTA
TAATTCATTATGTGATAATGCCAATCGCTAAGAAAAAAAAAGAGTCATCCGCTAGGGGAAAAAAAAAAAT
GAAAATCATTACCGAGGCATAAAAAAATATAGAGTGTACTAGAGGAGGCCAAGAGTAATAGAAAAAGAAA
ATTGCGGGAAAGGACTGTGTTATGACTTCCCTGACTAATGCCGTGTTCAAACGATACCTGGCAGTGACTC
CTAGCGCTCACCAAGCTCTTAAAACGGGAATTTATGGTGCACTCTCAGTACAATCTGCTCTGATGCCGCA
TAGTTAAGCCAGCCCCGACACCCGCCAACACCCGCTGACGCGCCCTGACGGGCTTGTCTGCTCCCGGCAT
CCGCTTACAGACAAGCTGTGACCGTCTCCGGGAGCTGCATGTGTCAGAGGTTTTCACCGTCATCACCGAA
ACGCGCGAGACGAAAGGGCCTCGTGATACGCCTATTTTTATAGGTTAATGTCATGATAATAATGGTTTCT
TAGGACGGATCGCTTGCCTGTAACTTACACGCGCCTCGTATCTTTTAATGATGGAATAATTTGGGAATTT
ACTCTGTGTTTATTTATTTTTATGTTTTGTATTTGGATTTTAGAAAGTAAATAAAGAAGGTAGAAGAGTT
ACGGAATGAAGAAAAAAAAATAAACAAAGGTTTAAAAAATTTCAACAAAAAGCGTACTTTACATATATAT
TTATTAGACAAGAAAAGCAGATTAAATAGATATACATTCGATTAACGATAAGTAAAATGTAAAATCACAG
GATTTTCGTGTGTGGTCTTCTACACAGACAAGATGAAACAATTCGGCATTAATACCTGAGAGCAGGAAGA
GCAAGATAAAAGGTAGTATTTGTTGGCGATCCCCCTAGAGTCTTTTACATCTTCGGAAAACAAAAACTAT
TTTTTCTTTAATTTCTTTTTTTACTTTCTATTTTTAATTTATATATTTATATTAAAAAATTTAAATTATA
ATTATTTTTATAGCACGTGATGAAAAGGACCCAGGTGGCACTTTTCGGGGAAATGTGCGCGGAACCCCTA
TTTGTTTATTTTTCTAAATACATTCAAATATGTATCCGCTCATGAGACAATAACCCTGATAAATGCTTCA
ATAATATTGAAAAAGGAAGAGTATGAGTATTCAACATTTCCGTGTCGCCCTTATTCCCTTTTTTGCGGCA
TTTTGCCTTCCTGTTTTTGCTCACCCAGAAACGCTGGTGAAAGTAAAAGATGCTGAAGATCAGTTGGGTG
CACGAGTGGGTTACATCGAACTGGATCTCAACAGCGGTAAGATCCTTGAGAGTTTTCGCCCCGAAGAACG
TTTTCCAATGATGAGCACTTTTAAAGTTCTGCTATGTGGCGCGGTATTATCCCGTATTGACGCCGGGCAA
GAGCAACTCGGTCGCCGCATACACTATTCTCAGAATGACTTGGTTGAGTACTCACCAGTCACAGAAAAGC
ATCTTACGGATGGCATGACAGTAAGAGAATTATGCAGTGCTGCCATAACCATGAGTGATAACACTGCGGC
CAACTTACTTCTGACAACGATCGGAGGACCGAAGGAGCTAACCGCTTTTTTGCACAACATGGGGGATCAT
GTAACTCGCCTTGATCGTTGGGAACCGGAGCTGAATGAAGCCATACCAAACGACGAGCGTGACACCACGA
TGCCTGTAGCAATGGCAACAACGTTGCGCAAACTATTAACTGGCGAACTACTTACTCTAGCTTCCCGGCA
ACAATTAATAGACTGGATGGAGGCGGATAAAGTTGCAGGACCACTTCTGCGCTCGGCCCTTCCGGCTGGC
TGGTTTATTGCTGATAAATCTGGAGCCGGTGAGCGTGGGTCTCGCGGTATCATTGCAGCACTGGGGCCAG
ATGGTAAGCCCTCCCGTATCGTAGTTATCTACACGACGGGGAGTCAGGCAACTATGGATGAACGAAATAG
ACAGATCGCTGAGATAGGTGCCTCACTGATTAAGCATTGGTAACTGTCAGACCAAGTTTACTCATATATA
CTTTAGATTGATTTAAAACTTCATTTTTAATTTAAAAGGATCTAGGTGAAGATCCTTTTTGATAATCTCA
TGACCAAAATCCCTTAACGTGAGTTTTCGTTCCACTGAGCGTCAGACCCCGTAGAAAAGATCAAAGGATC
TTCTTGAGATCCTTTTTTTCTGCGCGTAATCTGCTGCTTGCAAACAAAAAAACCACCGCTACCAGCGGTG
GTTTGTTTGCCGGATCAAGAGCTACCAACTCTTTTTCCGAAGGTAACTGGCTTCAGCAGAGCGCAGATAC
CAAATACTGTCCTTCTAGTGTAGCCGTAGTTAGGCCACCACTTCAAGAACTCTGTAGCACCGCCTACATA
CCTCGCTCTGCTAATCCTGTTACCAGTGGCTGCTGCCAGTGGCGATAAGTCGTGTCTTACCGGGTTGGAC
TCAAGACGATAGTTACCGGATAAGGCGCAGCGGTCGGGCTGAACGGGGGGTTCGTGCACACAGCCCAGCT
TGGAGCGAACGACCTACACCGAACTGAGATACCTACAGCGTGAGCTATGAGAAAGCGCCACGCTTCCCGA
AGGGAGAAAGGCGGACAGGTATCCGGTAAGCGGCAGGGTCGGAACAGGAGAGCGCACGAGGGAGCTTCCA
GGGGGAAACGCCTGGTATCTTTATAGTCCTGTCGGGTTTCGCCACCTCTGACTTGAGCGTCGATTTTTGT
GATGCTCGTCAGGGGGGCGGAGCCTATGGAAAAACGCCAGCAACGCGGCCTTTTTACGGTTCCTGGCCTT
TTGCTGGCCTTTTGCTCACATGTTCTTTCCTGCGTTATCCCCTGATTCTGTGGATAACCGTATTACCGCC
TTTGAGTGAGCTGATACCGCTCGCCGCAGCCGAACGACCGAGCGCAGCGAGTCAGTGAGCGAGGAAGCGG
AAGAGCGCCCAATACGCAAACCGCCTCTCCCCGCGCGTTGGCCGATTCATTAATGCAGCTGGCACGACAG
GTTTCCCGACTGGAAAGCGGGCAGTGAGCGCAACGCAATTAATGTGAGTTACCTCACTCATTAGGCACCC
CAGGCTTTACACTTTATGCTTCCGGCTCGTATGTTGTGTGGAATTGTGAGCGGATAACAATTTCACACAG
GAAACAGCTATGACCATGATTACGCCAAGCTCGGAATTAACCCTCACTAAAGGGAACAAAAGCTGGGTAC
CGGGCCCCCCCTCGAGGTCGACGGTAT
